Addgene plasmid #30116: pFastBac His6 MBP N10 TEV LIC cloning vector (4C)
Purpose: (Empty Backbone)
Depositing lab: Scott Gradia. Depositing organization: University of California, Berkeley.
Backbone
  Vector backbone: pFastBac
  Backbone size (bp): 5976
  Vector type: Insect Expression
  Selectable markers: Gentamicin
Growth in bacteria
  Bacterial resistance: Ampicillin, 100 μg/mL
  Growth temperature: 37°C
  Growth strain: DH5alpha
  Copy number: High Copy
Gene/Insert
  Gene/Insert name: None
  Tag / fusion protein: His6-MBP-N10-TEV (N terminal on backbone)
  Cloning method: Restriction Enzyme; 5′ cloning site LIC site (destroyed during cloning); 3′ cloning site LIC site (destroyed during cloning)
  Sequencing primers: 5′ MBP F (5'ggtcgtcagactgtcgatgaagcc); 3′ LICBac R (5'caggttcagggggaggtgtg)
Terms and licenses: Academic/Nonprofit Terms; Industry Terms: Not Available to Industry
Depositor comments: This plasmid is a LIC-adapted pFastBac vector. It uses the same PCR primer tags as with most of our other vectors, so one PCR product can be inserted into many different vectors at once. This vector will add a His6-MBP-N10-TEV sequence to the N terminus of your protein. MBP may improve the solubility of your protein. Add the following tags to your PCR primers: LicV1 Forward Tag TACTTCCAATCCAATGCA LicV1 Reverse Tag TTATCCACTTCCAATGTTATTA Linearize this plasmid with SspI and gel purify the product, then T4-treat with dGTP. For the PCR product, T4-treat with dCTP. For more information, please see our website: http://qb3.berkeley.edu/qb3/macrolab/
How to cite: pFastBac His6 MBP N10 TEV LIC cloning vector (4C) was a gift from Scott Gradia (Addgene plasmid # 30116 ; http://n2t.net/addgene:30116 ; RRID:Addgene_30116)
