[The description below was written by a language model from this plasmid's Addgene catalogue record and pLannotate feature annotations shown in this document.]
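Description:
pFastBac His6 MBP N10 TEV LIC cloning vector (4C) is an empty 5,976 bp baculovirus donor plasmid for protein expression in insect cells, built on the pFastBac backbone and adapted for ligation-independent cloning (LIC). It is maintained in E. coli through a high-copy ColE1/pUC-type origin and an ampicillin resistance gene (β-lactamase under its own promoter), and it also carries an f1 phage origin.

The functional core is a mini-Tn7 element bounded by the Tn7R and Tn7L ends. Within these ends lie a gentamicin acetyltransferase gene driven by the Pc integron promoter and an expression cassette controlled by the polyhedrin promoter of Autographa californica nucleopolyhedrovirus, terminated by an SV40 polyadenylation signal. In pFastBac-type systems, this Tn7-flanked segment is transposed into a baculovirus shuttle genome (bacmid) in a suitable E. coli host, with gentamicin selecting for the transposed cassette. The resulting recombinant bacmid is then used to generate virus that drives strong, very late expression in insect cells.

Downstream of the polyhedrin promoter the vector encodes an N-terminal fusion of a 6xHis affinity tag, a signal-sequence-free (cytosolic) maltose-binding protein, an N10 linker and a TEV protease cleavage site, followed by the LIC site, which is destroyed on insertion. No gene is present. A PCR product bearing the depositor's standard LIC tags is annealed in frame, and the same amplicon can be placed into other vectors of the series. The tags allow affinity purification, MBP may improve solubility of the target, and TEV cleavage removes the fusion partner.
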