Features (pLannotate 1.2.2; 17 found; start..end, strand, type, name):
      2..430     +  rep_origin     f1 ori (sequence partly withheld): f1 bacteriophage origin of replication; arrow indicates direction of (+) strand synthesis
    484..588     +  promoter       AmpR promoter: bla
    589..1449    +  CDS            AmpR: β-lactamase; bla; confers resistance to ampicillin, carbenicillin, and related antibiotics
   1620..2208    +  rep_origin     ori: high-copy-number ColE1/pMB1/pBR322/pUC origin of replication
   2394..2443    -  misc_feature   bom (fragment): basis of mobility region from pBR322
   2511..2735    -  mobile_element Tn7R: mini-Tn7 element (right end of the Tn7 transposon) Tn7
   2802..3335    -  CDS            GmR: gentamycin acetyltransferase; aacC1; confers resistance to gentamycin
   3524..3552    -  promoter       Pc promoter: intI1 (promoter lies within the coding sequence); class 1 integron promoter
   3530..3877    -  CDS            YPR2_ECOLX (fragment): Protein predicted: Swiss-Prot protein existence level 4. From Escherichia coli.
   3904..3993    +  promoter       polyhedrin promoter: polh from Autographa californica; promoter for the baculovirus polyhedrin gene
   4057..4074    +  CDS            6xHis: 6xHis affinity tag
   4084..5184    +  CDS            MBP: maltose binding protein from E. coli; malE (mutated); This version of the gene does not encode a signal sequence, so MBP will remain in the cytosol.
   5239..5255    +  CDS            TEV site (fragment): tobacco etch virus (TEV) protease recognition and cleavage site
   5360..5443    +  CDS            large T antigen (fragment): large T antigen from SV40 (simian virus 40)
   5466..5600    +  polyA_signal   SV40 poly(A) signal: SV40 polyadenylation signal
   5629..5794    -  mobile_element Tn7L: mini-Tn7 element (left end of the Tn7 transposon) Tn7
   5957..5973    +  CDS            lacZα (fragment): LacZα fragment of β-galactosidase; lacZ fragment
>Addgene plasmid #30116 | pFastBac His6 MBP N10 TEV LIC cloning vector (4C) | depositor full sequence | sequence record 13848 | Author sequence
G
[124 nt withheld, positions 2-125]
C
[91 nt withheld, positions 127-217]
A
[49 nt withheld, positions 219-267]
CCTTTGACGTTGGAGTCCACGTTCTTT
[37 nt withheld, positions 295-331]
ACCCTATCTCGGTCTATTCTTTTGATTTATAAGGGATTTTGCCGATTTCGGCCTATTGGTTAAAAAATGA
GCTGATTTAACAAAAATTTAACGCGAATTTTAACAAACTATTAACGTTTACAATTTCAGGTGGCACTTTT
CGGGGAAATGTGCGCGGAACCCCTATTTGTTTATTTTTCTAAATACATTCAAATATGTATCCGCTCATGA
GACAATAACCCTGATAAATGCTTCAATACTATTGAAAAAGGAAGAGTATGAGTATTCAACATTTCCGTGT
CGCCCTTATTCCCTTTTTTGCGGCATTTTGCCTTCCTGTTTTTGCTCACCCAGAAACGCTGGTGAAAGTA
AAAGATGCTGAAGATCAGTTGGGTGCACGAGTGGGTTACATCGAACTGGATCTCAACAGCGGTAAGATCC
TTGAGAGTTTTCGCCCCGAAGAACGTTTTCCAATGATGAGCACTTTTAAAGTTCTGCTATGTGGCGCGGT
ATTATCCCGTATTGACGCCGGGCAAGAGCAACTCGGTCGCCGCATACACTATTCTCAGAATGACTTGGTT
GAGTACTCACCAGTCACAGAAAAGCATCTTACGGATGGCATGACAGTAAGAGAATTATGCAGTGCTGCCA
TAACCATGAGTGATAACACTGCGGCCAACTTACTTCTGACAACGATCGGAGGACCGAAGGAGCTAACCGC
TTTTTTGCACAACATGGGGGATCATGTAACTCGCCTTGATCGTTGGGAACCGGAGCTGAATGAAGCCATA
CCAAACGACGAGCGTGACACCACGATGCCTGTAGCAATGGCAACAACGTTGCGCAAACTATTAACTGGCG
AACTACTTACTCTAGCTTCCCGGCAACAATTAATAGACTGGATGGAGGCGGATAAAGTTGCAGGACCACT
TCTGCGCTCGGCCCTTCCGGCTGGCTGGTTTATTGCTGATAAATCTGGAGCCGGTGAGCGTGGGTCTCGC
GGTATCATTGCAGCACTGGGGCCAGATGGTAAGCCCTCCCGTATCGTAGTTATCTACACGACGGGGAGTC
AGGCAACTATGGATGAACGAAATAGACAGATCGCTGAGATAGGTGCCTCACTGATTAAGCATTGGTAACT
GTCAGACCAAGTTTACTCATATATACTTTAGATTGATTTAAAACTTCATTTTTAATTTAAAAGGATCTAG
GTGAAGATCCTTTTTGATAATCTCATGACCAAAATCCCTTAACGTGAGTTTTCGTTCCACTGAGCGTCAG
ACCCCGTAGAAAAGATCAAAGGATCTTCTTGAGATCCTTTTTTTCTGCGCGTAATCTGCTGCTTGCAAAC
AAAAAAACCACCGCTACCAGCGGTGGTTTGTTTGCCGGATCAAGAGCTACCAACTCTTTTTCCGAAGGTA
ACTGGCTTCAGCAGAGCGCAGATACCAAATACTGTCCTTCTAGTGTAGCCGTAGTTAGGCCACCACTTCA
AGAACTCTGTAGCACCGCCTACATACCTCGCTCTGCTAATCCTGTTACCAGTGGCTGCTGCCAGTGGCGA
TAAGTCGTGTCTTACCGGGTTGGACTCAAGACGATAGTTACCGGATAAGGCGCAGCGGTCGGGCTGAACG
GGGGGTTCGTGCACACAGCCCAGCTTGGAGCGAACGACCTACACCGAACTGAGATACCTACAGCGTGAGC
ATTGAGAAAGCGCCACGCTTCCCGAAGGGAGAAAGGCGGACAGGTATCCGGTAAGCGGCAGGGTCGGAAC
AGGAGAGCGCACGAGGGAGCTTCCAGGGGGAAACGCCTGGTATCTTTATAGTCCTGTCGGGTTTCGCCAC
CTCTGACTTGAGCGTCGATTTTTGTGATGCTCGTCAGGGGGGCGGAGCCTATGGAAAAACGCCAGCAACG
CGGCCTTTTTACGGTTCCTGGCCTTTTGCTGGCCTTTTGCTCACATGTTCTTTCCTGCGTTATCCCCTGA
TTCTGTGGATAACCGTATTACCGCCTTTGAGTGAGCTGATACCGCTCGCCGCAGCCGAACGACCGAGCGC
AGCGAGTCAGTGAGCGAGGAAGCGGAAGAGCGCCTGATGCGGTATTTTCTCCTTACGCATCTGTGCGGTA
TTTCACACCGCAGACCAGCCGCGTAACCTGGCAAAATCGGTTACGGTTGAGTAATAAATGGATGCCCTGC
GTAAGCGGGTGTGGGCGGACAATAAAGTCTTAAACTGAACAAAATAGATCTAAACTATGACAATAAAGTC
TTAAACTAGACAGAATAGTTGTAAACTGAAATCAGTCCAGTTATGCTGTGAAAAAGCATACTGGACTTTT
GTTATGGCTAAAGCAAACTCTTCATTTTCTGAAGTGCAAATTGCCCGTCGTATTAAAGAGGGGCGTGGCC
AAGGGCATGGTAAAGACTATATTCGCGGCGTTGTGACAATTTACCGAACAACTCCGCGGCCGGGAAGCCG
ATCTCGGCTTGAACGAATTGTTAGGTGGCGGTACTTGGGTCGATATCAAAGTGCATCACTTCTTCCCGTA
TGCCCAACTTTGTATAGAGAGCCACTGCGGGATCGTCACCGTAATCTGCTTGCACGTAGATCACATAAGC
ACCAAGCGCGTTGGCCTCATGCTTGAGGAGATTGATGAGCGCGGTGGCAATGCCCTGCCTCCGGTGCTCG
CCGGAGACTGCGAGATCATAGATATAGATCTCACTACGCGGCTGCTCAAACCTGGGCAGAACGTAAGCCG
CGAGAGCGCCAACAACCGCTTCTTGGTCGAAGGCAGCAAGCGCGATGAATGTCTTACTACGGAGCAAGTT
CCCGAGGTAATCGGAGTCCGGCTGATGTTGGGAGTAGGTGGCTACGTCTCCGAACTCACGACCGAAAAGA
TCAAGAGCAGCCCGCATGGATTTGACTTGGTCAGGGCCGAGCCTACATGTGCGAATGATGCCCATACTTG
AGCCACCTAACTTTGTTTTAGGGCGACTGCCCTGCTGCGTAACATCGTTGCTGCTGCGTAACATCGTTGC
TGCTCCATAACATCAAACATCGACCCACGGCGTAACGCGCTTGCTGCTTGGATGCCCGAGGCATAGACTG
TACAAAAAAACAGTCATAACAAGCCATGAAAACCGCCACTGCGCCGTTACCACCGCTGCGTTCGGTCAAG
GTTCTGGACCAGTTGCGTGAGCGCATACGCTACTTGCATTACAGTTTACGAACCGAACAGGCTTATGTCA
ACTGGGTTCGTGCCTTCATCCGTTTCCACGGTGTGCGTCACCCGGCAACCTTGGGCAGCAGCGAAGTCGA
GGCATTTCTGTCCTGGCTGGCGAACGAGCGCAAGGTTTCGGTCTCCACGCATCGTCAGGCATTGGCGGCC
TTGCTGTTCTTCTACGGCAAGGTGCTGTGCACGGATCTGCCCTGGCTTCAGGAGATCGGAAGACCTCGGC
CGTCGCGGCGCTTGCCGGTGGTGCTGACCCCGGATGAAGTGGTTCGCATCCTCGGTTTTCTGGAAGGCGA
GCATCGTTTGTTCGCCCAGGACTCTAGCTATAGTTCTAGTGGTTGGCTACGTATACTCCGGACTATTAAT
AGATCATGGAGATAATTAAAATGATAACCATCTCGCAAATAAATAAGTATTTTACTGTTTTCGTAACAGT
TTTGTAATAAAAAAACCTATAACTATTCCGGATTATTCATACCGTCCCACCATCGGGCGCGGATCCCGGA
CCGATGGGTTCTTCTCACCATCACCATCACCATGGTTCTTCTATGAAAATCGAAGAAGGTAAACTGGTAA
TCTGGATTAACGGCGATAAAGGCTATAACGGTCTCGCTGAAGTCGGTAAGAAATTCGAGAAAGATACCGG
AATTAAAGTCACCGTTGAGCATCCGGATAAACTGGAAGAGAAATTCCCACAGGTTGCGGCAACTGGCGAT
GGCCCTGACATTATCTTCTGGGCACACGACCGCTTTGGTGGCTACGCTCAATCTGGCCTGTTGGCTGAAA
TCACCCCGGACAAAGCGTTCCAGGACAAGCTGTATCCGTTTACCTGGGATGCCGTACGTTACAACGGCAA
GCTGATTGCTTACCCGATCGCTGTTGAAGCGTTATCGCTGATTTATAACAAAGATCTGCTGCCGAACCCG
CCAAAAACCTGGGAAGAGATCCCGGCGCTGGATAAAGAACTGAAAGCGAAAGGTAAGAGCGCGCTGATGT
TCAACCTGCAAGAACCGTACTTCACCTGGCCGCTGATTGCTGCTGACGGGGGTTATGCGTTCAAGTATGA
AAACGGCAAGTACGACATTAAAGACGTGGGCGTGGATAACGCTGGCGCGAAAGCGGGTCTGACCTTCCTG
GTTGACCTGATTAAAAACAAACACATGAATGCAGACACCGATTACTCCATCGCAGAAGCTGCCTTTAATA
AAGGCGAAACAGCGATGACCATCAACGGCCCGTGGGCATGGTCCAACATCGACACCAGCAAAGTGAATTA
TGGTGTAACGGTACTGCCGACCTTCAAGGGTCAACCATCCAAACCGTTCGTTGGCGTGCTGAGCGCAGGT
ATTAACGCCGCCAGTCCGAACAAAGAGCTGGCAAAAGAGTTCCTCGAAAACTATCTGCTGACTGATGAAG
GTCTGGAAGCGGTTAATAAAGACAAACCGCTGGGTGCCGTAGCGCTGAAGTCTTACGAGGAAGAGTTGGC
GAAAGATCCACGTATTGCCGCCACTATGGAAAACGCCCAGAAAGGTGAAATCATGCCGAACATCCCGCAG
ATGTCCGCTTTCTGGTATGCCGTGCGTACTGCGGTGATCAACGCCGCCAGCGGTCGTCAGACTGTCGATG
AAGCCCTGAAAGACGCGCAGACTAATTCGAGCTCGAACAACAACAACAATAACAATAACAACAACCTCGG
GATCGAGGAAAACCTGTACTTCCAATCCAATATTGGAAGTGGATAACGGATCCGAATTCGAGCGCCGTCG
ACAAGCTTGCGGCCGCACTCGAGGCATGCGGTACCAAGCTTGTCGAGAAGTACTAGAGGATCATAATCAG
CCATACCACATTTGTAGAGGTTTTACTTGCTTTAAAAAACCTCCCACACCTCCCCCTGAACCTGAAACAT
AAAATGAATGCAATTGTTGTTGTTAACTTGTTTATTGCAGCTTATAATGGTTACAAATAAAGCAATAGCA
TCACAAATTTCACAAATAAAGCATTTTTTTCACTGCATTCTAGTTGTGGTTTGTCCAAACTCATCAATGT
ATCTTATCATGTCTGGATCTGATCACTGCTTGAGCCTAGGAGATCCGAACCAGATAAGTGAAATCTAGTT
CCAAACTATTTTGTCATTTTTAATTTTCGTATTAGCTTACGACGCTACACCCAGTTCCCATCTATTTTGT
CACTCTTCCCTAAATAATCCTTAAAAACTCCATTTCCACCCCTCCCAGTTCCCAACTATTTTGTCCGCCC
ACAGCGGGGCATTTTTCTTCCTGTTATGTTTTTAATCAAACATCCTGCCAACTCCATGTGACAAACCGTC
ATCTTCGGCTACTTTTTCTCTGTCACAGAATGAAAATTTTTCTGTCATCTCTTCGTTATTAATGTTTGTA
ATTGACTGAATATCAACGCTTATTTGCAGCCTGAATGGCGAATGG
