>Addgene plasmid #30116 | pFastBac His6 MBP N10 TEV LIC cloning vector (4C) | addgene partial sequence | sequence record 35262 | 30116 with polyhedrin-fwd
GTTTTGTAATAAAAAAACCTATAACTATTCCGGATTATTCATACCGTCCCACCATCGGGCGCGGATCCCG
GACCGATGGGTTCTTCTCACCATCACCATCACCATGGTTCTTCTATGAAAATCGAAGAAGGTAAACTGGT
AATCTGGATTAACGGCGATAAAGGCTATAACGGTCTCGCTGAAGTCGGTAAGAAATTCGAGAAAGATACC
GGAATTAAAGTCACCGTTGAGCATCCGGATAAACTGGAAGAGAAATTCCCACAGGTTGCGGCAACTGGCG
ATGGCCCTGACATTATCTTCTGGGCACACGACCGCTTTGGTGGCTACGCTCAATCTGGCCTGTTGGCTGA
AATCACCCCGGACAAAGCGTTCCAGGACAAGCTGTATCCGTTTACCTGGGATGCCGTACGTTACAACGGC
AAGCTGATTGCTTACCCGATCGCTGTTGAAGCGTTATCGCTGATTTATAACAAAGATCTGCTGCCGAACC
CGCCAAAAACCTGGGAAGAGATCCCGGCGCTGGATAAAGAACTGAAAGCGAAAGGTAAGAGCGCGCTGAT
GTTCAACCTGCAAGAACCGTACTTCACCTGGCCGCTGATTGCTGCTGACGGGGGTTATGCGTTCAAGTAT
GAAAACGGCAAGTACGACATTAAAGACGTGGGCGTGGATAACGCTGGCGCGAAAGCGGGTCTGACCTTCC
TGGTTGACCTGATTAAAAACAAACACATGAATGCAGACACCGATTACTCCATCGCAGAAGCTGCCTTTAA
TAAAGGCGAAACAGCGATGACCATCAACGGCCCGTGGGCATGGT
