>Addgene plasmid #30116 | pFastBac His6 MBP N10 TEV LIC cloning vector (4C) | addgene partial sequence | sequence record 36398 | SV40pA-R 5'-GAAATTTGTGATGCTATTGC-3'
AACAAGTTAACAACAACAATTGCATTCATTTTATGTTTCAGGTTCAGGGGGAGGTGTGGGAGGTTTTTTA
AAGCAAGTAAAACCTCTACAAATGTGGTATGGCTGATTATGATCCTCTAGTACTTCTCGACAAGCTTGGT
ACCGCATGCCTCGAGTGCGGCCGCAAGCTTGTCGACGGCGCTCGAATTCGGATCCGTTATCCACTTCCAA
TATTGGATTGGAAGTACAGGTTTTCCTCGATCCCGAGGTTGTTGTTATTGTTATTGTTGTTGTTGTTCGA
GCTCGAATTAGTCTGCGCGTCTTTCAGGGCTTCATCGACAGTCTGACGACCGCTGGCGGCGTTGATCACC
GCAGTACGCACGGCATACCAGAAAGCGGACATCTGCGGGATGTTCGGCATGATTTCACCTTTCTGGGCGT
TTTCCATAGTGGCGGCAATACGTGGATCTTTCGCCAACTCTTCCTCGTAAGACTTCAGCGCTACGGCACC
CAGCGGTTTGTCTTTATTAACCGCTTCCAGACCTTCATCAGTCAGCAGATAGTTTTCGAGGAACTCTTTT
GCCAGCTCTTTGTTCGGACTGGCGGCGTTAATACCTGCGCTCAGCACGCCAACGAACGGTTTGGATGGTT
GACCCTTGAAGGTCGGCAGTACCGTTACACCATAATTCACTTTGCTGGTGTCGATGTTGGACCATGCCCA
CGGGCCGTTGATGGTCATCGCTGTTTCGCCTTTATTAAAGGCAGCTTCTGCGATGGAGTAATCGGTGTCT
GCATTCATGTGTTTGTTTTTAATC
